Addgene plasmid #68196: pHcPro (GB0067)
Purpose: Provides the CDS of the Tobacco echt virus HcPro protein as a level 0 GoldenBraid part
Depositing lab: Diego Orzaez. Depositing organization: Agencia Estatal Consejo Superior de Investigaciones Científicas, M.P. Publication: GoldenBraid 2.0: a comprehensive DNA assembly framework for plant synthetic biology. Sarrion-Perdigones A, Vazquez-Vilar M, Palaci J, Castelijns B, Forment J, Ziarsolo P, Blanca J, Granell A, Orzaez D. Plant Physiol. 2013 Jul;162(3):1618-31. 10.1104/pp.113.217661 PubMed 23669743.
Backbone
  Vector backbone: pUPD
  Backbone manufacturer: self-made; derived from pGEMT-Easy manufactured by Promega
  Vector type: Synthetic Biology
Growth in bacteria
  Bacterial resistance: Ampicillin, 100 μg/mL
  Growth temperature: 37°C
  Growth strain: DH5alpha
  Copy number: High Copy
Gene/Insert
  Gene/Insert name: TEV HcPro coding region
  Insert size (bp): 1380
  Mutation: BsaI and BsmBI sites removed
  Cloning method: Restriction Enzyme; 5′ cloning site BsmBI (destroyed during cloning); 3′ cloning site BsmBI (destroyed during cloning)
  Sequencing primers: 5′ SP6; 3′ T7
Terms and licenses: Academic/Nonprofit Terms; Industry Terms: Not Available to Industry
Depositor comments: insert can be released with BsaI
How to cite: pHcPro (GB0067) was a gift from Diego Orzaez (Addgene plasmid # 68196 ; http://n2t.net/addgene:68196 ; RRID:Addgene_68196)
