[The description below was written by a language model from this plasmid's Addgene catalogue record and pLannotate feature annotations shown in this document.]
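Description:
pHcPro (GB0067) is a level 0 part plasmid for the GoldenBraid 2.0 plant synthetic biology assembly system. It carries the coding sequence of the HcPro protein of Tobacco etch virus, which the purpose field spells "echt". HcPro, the potyviral helper component proteinase, is generally known as a suppressor of RNA silencing, although the record does not state an application beyond supplying the part.

The backbone is pUPD, the GoldenBraid universal part domestication vector, a self-made derivative of pGEM-T Easy. It is a high-copy E. coli plasmid with a ColE1/pUC-type origin, an f1 phage origin and a β-lactamase gene under its own promoter for ampicillin selection.

The insert is about 1.38 kb. It was domesticated by removing internal BsaI and BsmBI sites and was cloned through BsmBI sites that were destroyed in the process. The depositor notes that it can be released with BsaI, the type IIS step that lets a level 0 CDS be combined with promoter and terminator parts into a plant transcriptional unit. The plasmid has no plant promoter or terminator of its own, so it serves as a parts donor rather than an expression vector.

In the 4,441 nt feature table, the insert lies between the T7 and SP6 promoters, which are also the listed sequencing primer sites. It sits next to remnants of the lacZα, lac promoter and lac operator region of the parental cloning site. The annotation tool labels the insert as a fragment of a TEV polyprotein-derived entry (P3N-PIPO), probably because that entry shares the N-terminal polyprotein region that includes HcPro. The short hornet peptide, lacI and bom fragments look like incidental similarity matches, not functional elements.
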