Features (pLannotate 1.2.2; 14 found; start..end, strand, type, name):
   1417..1479    -  CDS            VESPI_VESMG (fragment): Experimental evidence at protein level: Swiss-Prot protein existence level 1. Shows contractile activity on isolated ileum smooth muscle. From Vespa magnifica (Hornet).
   1491..1509    -  promoter       SP6 promoter: promoter for bacteriophage SP6 RNA polymerase
   1551..1567    -  protein_bind   lac operator: The lac repressor binds to the lac operator to inhibit transcription in E. coli. This inhibition can be relieved by adding lactose or isopropyl-β-D-thiogalactopyranoside (IPTG). lac repressor encoded by lacI
   1575..1605    -  promoter       lac promoter: promoter for the E. coli lac operon
   1620..1641    -  protein_bind   CAP binding site: CAP binding activates transcription in the presence of cAMP. E. coli catabolite activator protein
   1654..1746    -  CDS            lacI (fragment): lac repressor; lacI; The lac repressor binds to the lac operator to inhibit transcription in E. coli. This inhibition can be relieved by adding lactose or isopropyl-β-D-thiogalactopyranoside (IPTG).
   1929..2517    -  rep_origin     ori: high-copy-number ColE1/pMB1/pBR322/pUC origin of replication
   2688..3548    -  CDS            AmpR: β-lactamase; bla; confers resistance to ampicillin, carbenicillin, and related antibiotics
   3549..3653    -  promoter       AmpR promoter: bla
   3680..3730    +  misc_feature   bom (fragment): basis of mobility region from pBR322
   3731..4186    -  rep_origin     f1 ori (sequence partly withheld): f1 bacteriophage origin of replication; arrow indicates direction of (+) strand synthesis
   4190..4347    -  CDS            lacZα (fragment): LacZα fragment of β-galactosidase; lacZ fragment
   4350..4368    +  promoter       T7 promoter: promoter for bacteriophage T7 RNA polymerase
   4426..1388    -  CDS            MVP_TEV (fragment) (across the origin): Experimental evidence at protein level: Swiss-Prot protein existence level 1. [Movement protein P3N-PIPO]: allows efficient cell to cell propagation, by bypassing the host cell wall barrier. Transports viral genome to neighboring plant cells directly through plasmosdesmata, without any budding (By similarity). From Tobacco etch virus (TEV).
>Addgene plasmid #68196 | pHcPro (GB0067) | depositor full sequence | sequence record 125715 | pHcPro (GB0067) sequence 4441 bps
CTCGAAGCTCATCCAACATTAAAAGTTTTCATTTCGGATTCCAAACCTGAATGAACGAATTCAATTAGCT
GGGATGTTGTGTTCATTTTCAACATGTGGTATCCTGTCGTTCTAGACCCATACGAATCCAAAACATGCAT
TGTTTTGTTGTCATGATCAACCAAAATTCTGGGTAATTCAGCACTCAGGACATCTGGGTAAAGAATGGAA
AGTAAGTAGCATGCAGTTGCAACATCTTGCATTGTTGGCCACGCTCCAAGCTTTGGAACAATTGTGTCCC
TTATAAACTTGGTGAAGTCCTTTGCATCCTCTTCCTTGACATTCACTAGTAGAGCAAAGAAAATGTTCAT
GTAGCAATAACCTTCATTAGCTATATACATTTTCTCTTCATTGAGAACTGGAAGGTCTAGGTACTTTGAA
TCGCCAGAGTTGCCAATGACCAGATGTCTCTTCGTTGGATGCTTTAGATCCGAATATTGAGCCTTACCAT
CTTCAAGAGTAACACAACAACATGGGTACACGTAATTACCATTCCGCATTGAAATGCAGTGATTCCCAAT
TTCTTTACGCTCAATAGTTTCGCCTTGAATTTGTTGCCTGAGCGTCTGGAAGTCAGTTGACATTATCAAA
TTGCCAATTGCTAGCTTTCTGCTACCCCTGATATGTTTCCTGATAACATACTTATCGTATCCTTCATTTG
GGTCAATCTCAGTGAAAAATCCTTTAAGAAACCTCTTTGCGTGTGCACCCCTTAGTCCCCAAATAAAATT
CCCATTCTGATCAAGTTGATTATCACACATGAGTGCGTTATTCACATGGGCCTTCGATGAGATTTTATTT
CTGAAAGAACCAAGGTGGCCAATGCGCATATTTTCAGTGCGATTGTTCAAGAACCTTGCTATTTCAAGCA
TATGTGTGCTTGCCTCTTCGAGATCGGCCCCTGTTAGTTTATTGCCTTTAAACAGAATTTCGCTGACAGC
CAGTACGTGTGTGAATGGAGCTTGTTTGCGGTCACCAATGAGTTGTTTGACGCTCACGCAGGCTGTCAAA
TTTGTATTTACTAGTGATTTCTGTTGCAAAAACCTTGTGAGTAGTTTCTCGGCCATTGGGAAATCTGGAT
ACTGTTCTTTCAGCATTGCTAGGAGCTTACCTTGGTTGGTGACACTGTCTCCCGACTCACCCTCAACAAT
GTCAGGTGTTTCAACCATGCAACGTTTGCATGTGATCTTACCACACGGTGAAAGTGCTTGTGTCAGGATT
GCAGCCACCTCACCGCACCGCTCAACTGATACTCCTCTTGTACACTCATGGGAAATTCCATCTGGTCTTA
ACTCCAAGAATTTCTTAGAGTATGGTATGAAGAATGCCTCAGAGATTGATTTGTCGCTCATTCGAGACCA
CTCATCGCCCAATCACTAGTGAATTCGCGGCCGCCTGCAGGTCGACCATATGGGAGAGCTCCCAACGCGT
TGGATGCATAGCTTGAGTATTCTATAGTGTCACCTAAATAGCTTGGCGTAATCATGGTCATAGCTGTTTC
CTGTGTGAAATTGTTATCCGCTCACAATTCCACACAACATACGAGCCGGAAGCATAAAGTGTAAAGCCTG
GGGTGCCTAATGAGTGAGCTAACTCACATTAATTGCGTTGCGCTCACTGCCCGCTTTCCAGTCGGGAAAC
CTGTCGTGCCAGCTGCATTAATGAATCGGCCAACGCGCGGGGAGAGGCGGTTTGCGTATTGGGCGCTCTT
CCGCTTCCTCGCTCACTGACTCGCTGCGCTCGGTCGTTCGGCTGCGGCGAGCGGTATCAGCTCACTCAAA
GGCGGTAATACGGTTATCCACAGAATCAGGGGATAACGCAGGAAAGAACATGTGAGCAAAAGGCCAGCAA
AAGGCCAGGAACCGTAAAAAGGCCGCGTTGCTGGCGTTTTTCCATAGGCTCCGCCCCCCTGACGAGCATC
ACAAAAATCGACGCTCAAGTCAGAGGTGGCGAAACCCGACAGGACTATAAAGATACCAGGCGTTTCCCCC
TGGAAGCTCCCTCGTGCGCTCTCCTGTTCCGACCCTGCCGCTTACCGGATACCTGTCCGCCTTTCTCCCT
TCGGGAAGCGTGGCGCTTTCTCATAGCTCACGCTGTAGGTATCTCAGTTCGGTGTAGGTCGTTCGCTCCA
AGCTGGGCTGTGTGCACGAACCCCCCGTTCAGCCCGACCGCTGCGCCTTATCCGGTAACTATCGTCTTGA
GTCCAACCCGGTAAGACACGACTTATCGCCACTGGCAGCAGCCACTGGTAACAGGATTAGCAGAGCGAGG
TATGTAGGCGGTGCTACAGAGTTCTTGAAGTGGTGGCCTAACTACGGCTACACTAGAAGAACAGTATTTG
GTATCTGCGCTCTGCTGAAGCCAGTTACCTTCGGAAAAAGAGTTGGTAGCTCTTGATCCGGCAAACAAAC
CACCGCTGGTAGCGGTGGTTTTTTTGTTTGCAAGCAGCAGATTACGCGCAGAAAAAAAGGATCTCAAGAA
GATCCTTTGATCTTTTCTACGGGGTCTGACGCTCAGTGGAACGAAAACTCACGTTAAGGGATTTTGGTCA
TGAGATTATCAAAAAGGATCTTCACCTAGATCCTTTTAAATTAAAAATGAAGTTTTAAATCAATCTAAAG
TATATATGAGTAAACTTGGTCTGACAGTTACCAATGCTTAATCAGTGAGGCACCTATCTCAGCGATCTGT
CTATTTCGTTCATCCATAGTTGCCTGACTCCCCGTCGTGTAGATAACTACGATACGGGAGGGCTTACCAT
CTGGCCCCAGTGCTGCAATGATACCGCGCGACCCACGCTCACCGGCTCCAGATTTATCAGCAATAAACCA
GCCAGCCGGAAGGGCCGAGCGCAGAAGTGGTCCTGCAACTTTATCCGCCTCCATCCAGTCTATTAATTGT
TGCCGGGAAGCTAGAGTAAGTAGTTCGCCAGTTAATAGTTTGCGCAACGTTGTTGCCATTGCTACAGGCA
TCGTGGTGTCACGCTCGTCGTTTGGTATGGCTTCATTCAGCTCCGGTTCCCAACGATCAAGGCGAGTTAC
ATGATCCCCCATGTTGTGCAAAAAAGCGGTTAGCTCCTTCGGTCCTCCGATCGTTGTCAGAAGTAAGTTG
GCCGCAGTGTTATCACTCATGGTTATGGCAGCACTGCATAATTCTCTTACTGTCATGCCATCCGTAAGAT
GCTTTTCTGTGACTGGTGAGTACTCAACCAAGTCATTCTGAGAATAGTGTATGCGGCGACCGAGTTGCTC
TTGCCCGGCGTCAATACGGGATAATACCGCGCCACATAGCAGAACTTTAAAAGTGCTCATCATTGGAAAA
CGTTCTTCGGGGCGAAAACTCTCAAGGATCTTACCGCTGTTGAGATCCAGTTCGATGTAACCCACTCGTG
CACCCAACTGATCTTCAGCATCTTTTACTTTCACCAGCGTTTCTGGGTGAGCAAAAACAGGAAGGCAAAA
TGCCGCAAAAAAGGGAATAAGGGCGACACGGAAATGTTGAATACTCATACTCTTCCTTTTTCAATATTAT
TGAAGCATTTATCAGGGTTATTGTCTCATGAGCGGATACATATTTGAATGTATTTAGAAAAATAAACAAA
TAGGGGTTCCGCGCACATTTCCCCGAAAAGTGCCACCTGATGCGGTGTGAAATACCGCACAGATGCGTAA
GGAGAAAATACCGCATCAGGAAATTGTAAGCGTTAATATTTTGTTAAAATTCGCGTTAAATTTTTGTTAA
ATCAGCTCATTTTTTAACCAATAGGCCGAAATCGGCAAAATCCCTTATAAATCAAAAGAATAGACCGAGA
TAGGGT
[37 nt withheld, positions 3857-3893]
AAAGAACGTGGACTCCAACGTCAAAGGGCGAAAAACCGTCTATCAGGGCGCTGGCCCACTACGTGAACCA
TCACCCT
[91 nt withheld, positions 3971-4061]
G
[124 nt withheld, positions 4063-4186]
CCATTCGCCATTCAGGCTGCGCAACTGTTGGGAAGGGCGATCGGTGCGGGCCTCTTCGCTATTACGCCAG
CTGGCGAAAGGGGGATGTGCTGCAAGGCGATTAAGTTGGGTAACGCCAGGGTTTTCCCAGTCACGACGTT
GTAAAACGACGGCCAGTGAATTGTAATACGACTCACTATAGGGCGAATTGGGCCCGACGTCGCATGCTCC
CGGCCGCCATGGCGGCCGCGGGAATTCGATTGGGCGATGAGTGGT
