>Addgene plasmid #68196 | pHcPro (GB0067) | addgene partial sequence | sequence record 125714 | SP6 5'-ATTTAGGTGACACTATAG-3'
CCATATGGTCGACCTGCAGGCGGCCGCGAATTCACTAGTGATTGGGCGATGAGTGGTCTCGAATGAGCGA
CAAATCAATCTCTGAGGCATTCTTCATACCATACTCTAAGAAATTCTTGGAGTTAAGACCAGATGGAATT
TCCCATGAGTGTACAAGAGGAGTATCAGTTGAGCGGTGCGGTGAGGTGGCTGCAATCCTGACACAAGCAC
TTTCACCGTGTGGTAAGATCACATGCAAACGTTGCATGGTTGAAACACCTGACATTGTTGAGGGTGAGTC
GGGAGACAGTGTCACCAACCAAGGTAAGCTCCTAGCAATGCTGAAAGAACAGTATCCAGATTTCCCAATG
GCCGAGAAACTACTCACAAGGTTTTTGCAACAGAAATCACTAGTAAATACAAATTTGACAGCCTGCGTGA
GCGTCAAACAACTCATTGGTGACCGCAAACAAGCTCCATTCACACACGTACTGGCTGTCAGCGAAATTCT
GTTTAAAGGCAATAAACTAACAGGGGCCGATCTCGAAGAGGCAAGCACACATATGCTTGAAATAGCAAGG
TTCTTGAACAATCGCACTGAAAATATGCGCATTGGCCACCTTGGTTCTTTCAGAAATAAAATCTCATCGA
AGGCCCATGTGAATAACGCACTCATGTGTGATAATCAACTTGATCAGAATGGGAATTTTATTTGGGGACT
AAGGGGTGCACACGCAAAGAGGTTTCTTAAAGGATTTTTCACTGAGATTGACCCAAATGAAGGATACGAT
AAGTATGTTATCAGGAAACATATCAGG
