>Addgene plasmid #68196 | pHcPro (GB0067) | addgene partial sequence | sequence record 128042 | T7 5'-TAATACGACTCACTATAGGG-3'
CTCCGGCCGCCATGGCGGCCGCGGGAATTCGATTGGGCGATGAGTGGTCTCGAAGCTCATCCAACATTAA
AAGTTTTCATTTCGGATTCCAAACCTGAATGAACGAATTCAATTAGCTGGGATGTTGTGTTCATTTTCAA
CATGTGGTATCCTGTCGTTCTAGACCCATACGAATCCAAAACATGCATTGTTTTGTTGTCATGATCAACC
AAAATTCTGGGTAATTCAGCACTCAGGACATCTGGGTAAAGAATGGAAAGTAAGTAGCATGCAGTTGCAA
CATCTTGCATTGTTGGCCACGCTCCAAGCTTTGGAACAATTGTGTCCCTTATAAACTTGGTGAAGTCCTT
TGCATCCTCTTCCTTGACATTCACTAGTAGAGCAAAGAAAATGTTCATGTAGCAATAACCTTCATTAGCT
ATATACATTTTCTCTTCATTGAGAACTGGAAGGTCTAGGTACTTTGAATCGCCAGAGTTGCCAATGACCA
GATGTCTCTTCGTTGGATGCTTTAGATCCGAATATTGAGCCTTACCATCTTCAAGAGTAACACAACAACA
TGGGTACACGTAATTACCATTCCGCATTGAAATGCAGTGATTCCCAATTTCTTTACGCTCAATAGTTTCG
CCTTGAATTTGTTGCCTGAGCGTCTGGAAGTCAGTTGACATTATCAAATTGCCAATTGCTAGCTTTCTGC
TACCCCTGATATGTTTCCTGATAACATACTTATCGTATCCTTCATTTGGGTCAATCTCAGTGAAAAATCC
TTTAAGAAACCTCTTTGCGTGTGCACCCCTTAGTCCCCAA
